Addgene plasmid #34390: KHBD00258
Depositing lab: Bart Deplancke. Depositing organization: Swiss Federal Institute of Technology (EPFL). Publication: Automated protein-DNA interaction screening of Drosophila regulatory elements. Korneel Hens, Jean-Daniel Feuz, Alina Isakova, Antonina Lagovitina, Andreas Massouras, Julien Bryois, Patrick Callaerts, Susan E. Celniker, Bart Deplancke. Nat Methods. 2011 Oct 30;8(12):1065-70. 10.1038/nmeth.1763 PubMed 22037703.
Backbone
  Vector backbone: pDONR221
  Backbone manufacturer: Invitrogen
  Backbone size w/o insert (bp): 2536
  Vector type: Gateway Donor Vector
Growth in bacteria
  Bacterial resistance: Kanamycin, 50 μg/mL
  Growth temperature: 37°C
  Growth strain: DH5alpha
  Copy number: High Copy
Gene/Insert
  Gene/Insert name: CG31670 (alt names: FBgn0031375; CG31670)
  Species: D. melanogaster (fly)
  Insert size (bp): 1833
  Entrez Gene: erm (a.k.a. Dmel_CG31670, CG31670, CG7312, Dmel\CG31670, dFezf, dfezl)
  Cloning method: Gateway Cloning
  Sequencing primers: 5′ M13F; 3′ M13R
Terms and licenses: Academic/Nonprofit Terms; Industry Terms: Not Available to Industry
Depositor comments: Please note that the ORFs in this collection were cloned open-ended (without a stop codon).
How to cite: KHBD00258 was a gift from Bart Deplancke (Addgene plasmid # 34390 ; http://n2t.net/addgene:34390 ; RRID:Addgene_34390)
