[The description below was written by a language model from this plasmid's Addgene catalogue record.]
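Description:
KHBD00258 is a Gateway entry-type clone built in the pDONR221 donor vector backbone (Invitrogen), carrying the open reading frame of the Drosophila melanogaster gene CG31670, also known as erm (earmuff; synonyms dFezf, dfezl). The insert is recorded as 1833 bp in a backbone of about 2.5 kb once the donor cassette has been replaced. The plasmid is maintained in E. coli as a high-copy construct under kanamycin selection. No feature table accompanies the record, so individual elements are not itemised. In general, though, a pDONR221-derived clone made by Gateway recombination has its insert flanked by attL recombination sites. M13 forward and reverse priming sites lie outside these and are the listed sequencing primers.

The vector carries no expression promoter for the insert. It serves as a shuttle from which the ORF can be moved by LR recombination into any compatible destination vector. The depositor notes that the ORFs in this collection were cloned open-ended, without a stop codon, so the coding sequence can be fused in frame to C-terminal tags or domains supplied by the destination vector. N-terminal fusions also remain possible. The clone belongs to a set of Drosophila ORFs assembled for automated screening of protein–DNA interactions at fly regulatory elements. Its typical use is therefore as a source of the erm coding sequence for generating fusion constructs for such interaction assays or for other expression studies. The record does not specify which transcript isoform the ORF represents.
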