>Addgene plasmid #34390 | KHBD00258 | depositor partial sequence | sequence record 40957 | KHBD00258 sequence 1833 bps
ATGGTTTACTTTAGTCCGCGTGGCATGCAACCGTGTAGTCCAGCGGGAGAAATCGCAATGATGCCGCCTT
CGAAGAGCCCCGTGATGGAGAGCGCCGCCTCCGAACAGAATCCTGCCCAGCAGAGCCAGCAGCAGGACGA
GCAGAGCGCCAAGCGGGCGTGTCCCCTAAAGTTTTCGATAGCCAAGATCATGGAGCCGGATCACAGGCCC
AGCCAAGTGCCACCGCCGCAGCCCGCTCCGGTTTCCTTCGCCACCAACGATGACGACGAGGATGAGGATC
CGGAGATCGATGCCGACTCGGAGCGCTCCTGCAGCCCCATCGAGGTGATCAGCCTGGATCAGTCGCCATC
CACTGTCAACTATGACTCCGCTTTCAAGAAGTATGTGCCGGGTCCGTGTTCGGGCGCCACTTCATCGGTG
GCCTCGCCGCCGAGCACCGCTGCTGTGCAGCAGTTTGTGAGCTCCCGCCACCAGGAGCTGCTCTCGCAGT
ATCCCCTGCTGTACTATGCACCCAATCAGCTGATGTGCGCCGCTGCTGCCGCCCAATATGCAGCCCTTAC
CGCCCAACAGCAATCGCTGGCCAGCGCCGCCCACCTGAGCAGCTTCACCGCATCCCTGAATGCCAGCTTG
CATCACTCGCAGTCGCTGAGAAGAAATCTGGGTCATCCACTGGCCGCGGCAGCTGCCGTGGCGGCAGTGG
CCCAATCCCAGGCGGTGCCCAATTTGCAACATACCCTGGAAAAGTCGCCAGTGGCCCAGAGAACAGCCCA
GAGTTCGGGATTGCAAGCTAACTTGAAGAGGAAACGATCGCCGCAGGATCAGGGCGAAGTGACGCCGCCT
CCAGCGTCTACTGCCACTTCCGCCACTGGAGCCAGATCCCGCTCCCCCTCGCCGCAAGGATCCATCGAGG
ACAGCAGTCCCGGATCGGCCAGTGGCGGCAAGCCCAAGACCTTCTCCTGCCTGGAATGTGGCAAGGTGTT
CAACGCCCACTACAACCTCACCCGCCACATGCCCGTCCACACCGGAGCCAGGCCGTTTGTTTGCAAGGTC
TGCGGCAAGGGATTCCGCCAGGCTTCGACTCTCTGCCGGCACAAGATCATCCACACGTCGGAAAAGCCGC
ACAAGTGCCAGACCTGCGGCAAGGCCTTCAATCGCTCCTCCACCCTCAACACCCACTCGCGCATCCACGC
CGGCTACAAGCCCTTCGTGTGCGAGTACTGCGGCAAGGGGTTCCACCAGAAGGGCAACTACAAGAACCAC
AAGCTGACCCACAGCGGCGAAAAGGCCTACAAGTGCAACATCTGCAACAAGGCCTTCCACCAGGTCTACA
ACCTCACCTTCCACATGCACACGCACAACGACAAGAAGCCCTACACCTGCCGCGTCTGCGCCAAGGGATT
CTGCCGGAACTTCGATCTGAAGAAGCACATGCGGAAGCTGCACGAGATCGGCGGCGATCTGGATGACCTG
GACATGCCACCCACCTACGACAGGCGGCGCGAGTACACGCGCAGGGAGCCACTTGCCTCCGGTTACGGCC
AGGCATCGGGTCAACTCACGCCGGACTCCAGTTCCGGCAGCATGTCGCCGCCCATCAATGTCACCACACC
GCCACTTTCCAGCGGCGAGACGAGTAATCCCGCCTGGCCCAGGTCCGCCGTTTCGCAGTATCCGCCCGGT
GGCTTCCATCACCAGCTCGGAGTGGCTCCACCTCACGATTATCCCAGTGGCTCCGCCTTCTTGCAACTCC
AGCCGCAGCAGCCACATCCGCAAAGCCAGCAACACCATCAGCAGCAGCAAAGACTCTCGGAGACCTTCAT
AGCCAAGGTGTTT
