>Addgene plasmid #34390 | KHBD00258 | addgene partial sequence | sequence record 42113 | M13-Rev 5'-CAGGAAACAGCTATGACC-3'
TGATTTTATTTTGACTGATAGTGACCTGTTCGTTGCAACAAATTGATAAGCAATGCTTTCTTATAATGCC
AACTTTGTACAAGAAAGTTGGCAAAAACACCTTGGCTATGAAGGTCTCCGAGAGTCTTTGCTGCTGCTGA
TGGTGTTGCTGGCTTTGCGGATGTGGCTGCTGCGGCTGGAGTTGCAAGAAGGCGGAGCCACTGGGATAAT
CGTGAGGTGGAGCCACTCCGAGCTGGTGATGGAAGCCACCGGGCGGATACTGCGAAACGGCGGACCTGGG
CCAGGCGGGATTACTCGTCTCGCCGCTGGAAAGTGGCGGTGTGGTGACATTGATGGGCGGCGACATGCTG
CCGGAACTGGAGTCCGGCGTGAGTTGACCCGATGCCTGGCCGTAACCGGAGGCAAGTGGCTCCCTGCGCG
TGTACTCGCGCCGCCTGTCGTAGGTGGGTGGCATGTCCAGGTCATCCAGATCGCCGCCGATCTCGTGCAG
CTTCCGCATGTGCTTCTTCAGATCGAAGTTCCGGCAGAATCCCTTGGCGCAGACGCGGCAGGTGTAGGGC
TTCTTGTCGTTGTGCGTGTGCATGTGGAAGGTGAGGTTGTAGACCTGGTGGAAGGCCTTGTTGCAGATGT
TGCACTTGTAGGCCTTTTCGCCGCTGTGGGTCAGCTTGTGGTTCTTGTAGTTGCCCTTCTGGTG
